Addgene plasmid #178232: pLKO_AU1.Ollas.VSVg_mCherry-NLS
Purpose: Nuclear Protein Barcode (nPC) for vector/cell tracking. Contains U6 trRNA cassette for sgRNA cloning. Enables spatial detection of CRISPR screens.
Depositing lab: Brian Brown. Depositing organization: Icahn School of Medicine at Mount Sinai. Publication: Spatial CRISPR genomics identifies regulators of the tumor microenvironment. Dhainaut M, Rose SA, Akturk G, Wroblewska A, Nielsen SR, Park ES, Buckup M, Roudko V, Pia L, Sweeney R, Le Berichel J, Wilk CM, Bektesevic A, Lee BH, Bhardwaj N, Rahman AH, Baccarini A, Gnjatic S, Pe'er D, Merad M, Brown BD. Cell. 2022 Mar 10. pii: S0092-8674(22)00195-7. doi: 10.1016/j.cell.2022.02.015. PubMed 35290801.
Backbone
  Vector backbone: pLKO
  Backbone size w/o insert (bp): 9000
  Vector type: Lentiviral
Growth in bacteria
  Bacterial resistance: Ampicillin, 100 μg/mL
  Growth temperature: 37°C
  Growth strain: NEB Stable
  Copy number: High Copy
Gene/Insert
  Gene/Insert name: nPC Tagged mCherry-NLS
  Species: H. sapiens (human)
  Insert size (bp): 1000
  Promoter: eF1a
  Tag / fusion protein: AU1.Ollas.VSVg (N terminal on insert); Nuclear Localization Signal (C terminal on insert)
  Cloning method: Restriction Enzyme; 5′ cloning site unknown (unknown if destroyed)
  Sequencing primers: 5′ cctttttgagtttggatcttggttcat
Terms and licenses: Academic/Nonprofit Terms; Industry Terms: Not Available to Industry
Depositor comments: Please visit https://www.biorxiv.org/content/10.1101/2021.07.13.451021v1 for bioRxiv preprint.
How to cite: pLKO_AU1.Ollas.VSVg_mCherry-NLS was a gift from Brian Brown (Addgene plasmid # 178232 ; http://n2t.net/addgene:178232 ; RRID:Addgene_178232)
