[The description below was written by a language model from this plasmid's Addgene catalogue record and pLannotate feature annotations shown in this document.]
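Description:
pLKO_AU1.Ollas.VSVg_mCherry-NLS is a lentiviral transfer plasmid on a pLKO backbone (sequenced at about 8.8 kb) that pairs a guide RNA expression cassette with a nuclear "protein barcode" (nPC) reporter. In bacteria it is maintained as a high-copy plasmid through a ColE1/pUC-type origin and selected with ampicillin via the bla gene. An f1 origin, remnants of the lac/lacZα region and T3/T7 promoters are carried over from the parental cloning vector. The viral portion has an RSV promoter driving a truncated HIV-1 5' LTR, followed by the Ψ packaging signal with a gag fragment, the RRE for Rev-dependent export of the genomic RNA, and a cPPT/CTS. Downstream lie a WPRE and a second truncated LTR at the 3' end, then an SV40 polyadenylation signal and SV40 origin. The plasmid encodes no packaging proteins, so these must be supplied in trans.

Two expression units lie between the LTRs. A human U6 Pol III promoter sits upstream of the S. pyogenes Cas9 guide RNA scaffold, providing a site for cloning an sgRNA. An EF-1α promoter drives mCherry carrying the epitope combination AU1, OLLAS and VSV-g at its N terminus and a nuclear localization signal at its C terminus. The feature table annotates only the mCherry coding region, so the tags and NLS are known from the catalogue fields alone. This epitope set serves as an antibody-detectable barcode concentrated in the nucleus, allowing transduced cells and the vector they received to be identified. According to the record, this enables vector and cell tracking and spatial readout of CRISPR screens. Cas9 is not encoded on the plasmid, and no mammalian drug-selection marker is annotated.
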