Features (pLannotate 1.2.2; 29 found; start..end, strand, type, name):
     95..199     +  promoter       AmpR promoter: bla
    200..1060    +  CDS            AmpR: β-lactamase; bla; confers resistance to ampicillin, carbenicillin, and related antibiotics
   1231..1819    +  rep_origin     ori: high-copy-number ColE1/pMB1/pBR322/pUC origin of replication
   2002..2094    +  CDS            lacI (fragment): lac repressor; lacI; The lac repressor binds to the lac operator to inhibit transcription in E. coli. This inhibition can be relieved by adding lactose or isopropyl-β-D-thiogalactopyranoside (IPTG).
   2107..2128    +  protein_bind   CAP binding site: CAP binding activates transcription in the presence of cAMP. E. coli catabolite activator protein
   2143..2173    +  promoter       lac promoter: promoter for the E. coli lac operon
   2181..2197    +  protein_bind   lac operator: The lac repressor binds to the lac operator to inhibit transcription in E. coli. This inhibition can be relieved by adding lactose or isopropyl-β-D-thiogalactopyranoside (IPTG). lac repressor encoded by lacI
   2242..2260    +  promoter       T3 promoter: promoter for bacteriophage T3 RNA polymerase
   2288..2514    +  promoter       RSV promoter: Rous sarcoma virus enhancer/promoter
   2515..2695    +  LTR            5' LTR (truncated): truncated 5' long terminal repeat (LTR) from HIV-1
   2742..2867    +  misc_feature   HIV-1 Ψ: packaging signal of human immunodeficiency virus type 1
   2851..3214    +  CDS            HIV-1 gag (fragment): gag protein from human immunodeficiency virus 1; gag
   3360..3593    +  misc_feature   RRE: The Rev response element (RRE) of HIV-1 allows for Rev-dependent mRNA export from the nucleus to the cytoplasm.
   3970..4070    +  CDS            Rev (fragment): human immunodeficiency virus 1 (HIV-1) Rev protein; rev; enhances nuclear export of unspliced and incompletely spliced viral mRNAs
   4120..4360    +  promoter       U6 promoter: RNA polymerase III promoter for human U6 snRNA
   4387..4462    +  misc_RNA       gRNA scaffold: guide RNA scaffold for the Streptococcus pyogenes CRISPR/Cas9 system
   4510..4627    +  misc_feature   cPPT/CTS: central polypurine tract and central termination sequence of HIV-1
   4694..4760    +  CDS            small t antigen (fragment): SV40 (simian virus 40) small t antigen
   4767..5945    +  promoter       EF-1α promoter: strong constitutive promoter for human elongation factor EF-1α
   5962..5987    +  misc_feature   MCS (fragment): multiple cloning site
   6147..6854    +  CDS            mCherry: mCherry is a basic (constitutively fluorescent) red fluorescent protein published in 2004, derived from Discosoma sp.. It is reported to be a very rapidly-maturing monomer with low acid sensitivity.
   6924..7512    +  misc_feature   WPRE: woodchuck hepatitis virus posttranscriptional regulatory element
   7517..7654    +  CDS            nef (fragment): NEF_HV1LA - Experimental evidence at protein level: Swiss-Prot protein existence level 1. Extracellular Nef protein targets CD4(+) T-lymphocytes for apoptosis by interacting with CXCR4 surface receptors. From Human immunodeficiency virus type 1 group M subtype B (isolate Lai) (HIV-1).
   7640..7820    +  LTR            5' LTR (truncated): truncated 5' long terminal repeat (LTR) from HIV-1
   7892..8013    +  polyA_signal   SV40 poly(A) signal: SV40 polyadenylation signal
   8053..8188    +  rep_origin     SV40 ori: SV40 origin of replication
   8209..8227    -  promoter       T7 promoter: promoter for bacteriophage T7 RNA polymerase
   8235..8390    +  CDS            lacZα (fragment): LacZα fragment of β-galactosidase; lacZ fragment
   8395..42      +  rep_origin     f1 ori (across the origin) (sequence partly withheld): f1 bacteriophage origin of replication; arrow indicates direction of (+) strand synthesis
>Addgene plasmid #178232 | pLKO_AU1.Ollas.VSVg_mCherry-NLS | addgene full sequence | sequence record 352783 | Addgene NGS Result
GGTTAAAAAATGAGCTGATTTAACAAAAATTTAACGCGAATTTTAACAAAATATTAACGCTTACAATTTA
GGTGGCACTTTTCGGGGAAATGTGCGCGGAACCCCTATTTGTTTATTTTTCTAAATACATTCAAATATGT
ATCCGCTCATGAGACAATAACCCTGATAAATGCTTCAATAATATTGAAAAAGGAAGAGTATGAGTATTCA
ACATTTCCGTGTCGCCCTTATTCCCTTTTTTGCGGCATTTTGCCTTCCTGTTTTTGCTCACCCAGAAACG
CTGGTGAAAGTAAAAGATGCTGAAGATCAGTTGGGTGCACGAGTGGGTTACATCGAACTGGATCTCAACA
GCGGTAAGATCCTTGAGAGTTTTCGCCCCGAAGAACGTTTTCCAATGATGAGCACTTTTAAAGTTCTGCT
ATGTGGCGCGGTATTATCCCGTATTGACGCCGGGCAAGAGCAACTCGGTCGCCGCATACACTATTCTCAG
AATGACTTGGTTGAGTACTCACCAGTCACAGAAAAGCATCTTACGGATGGCATGACAGTAAGAGAATTAT
GCAGTGCTGCCATAACCATGAGTGATAACACTGCGGCCAACTTACTTCTGACAACGATCGGAGGACCGAA
GGAGCTAACCGCTTTTTTGCACAACATGGGGGATCATGTAACTCGCCTTGATCGTTGGGAACCGGAGCTG
AATGAAGCCATACCAAACGACGAGCGTGACACCACGATGCCTGTAGCAATGGCAACAACGTTGCGCAAAC
TATTAACTGGCGAACTACTTACTCTAGCTTCCCGGCAACAATTAATAGACTGGATGGAGGCGGATAAAGT
TGCAGGACCACTTCTGCGCTCGGCCCTTCCGGCTGGCTGGTTTATTGCTGATAAATCTGGAGCCGGTGAG
CGTGGGTCTCGCGGTATCATTGCAGCACTGGGGCCAGATGGTAAGCCCTCCCGTATCGTAGTTATCTACA
CGACGGGGAGTCAGGCAACTATGGATGAACGAAATAGACAGATCGCTGAGATAGGTGCCTCACTGATTAA
GCATTGGTAACTGTCAGACCAAGTTTACTCATATATACTTTAGATTGATTTAAAACTTCATTTTTAATTT
AAAAGGATCTAGGTGAAGATCCTTTTTGATAATCTCATGACCAAAATCCCTTAACGTGAGTTTTCGTTCC
ACTGAGCGTCAGACCCCGTAGAAAAGATCAAAGGATCTTCTTGAGATCCTTTTTTTCTGCGCGTAATCTG
CTGCTTGCAAACAAAAAAACCACCGCTACCAGCGGTGGTTTGTTTGCCGGATCAAGAGCTACCAACTCTT
TTTCCGAAGGTAACTGGCTTCAGCAGAGCGCAGATACCAAATACTGTTCTTCTAGTGTAGCCGTAGTTAG
GCCACCACTTCAAGAACTCTGTAGCACCGCCTACATACCTCGCTCTGCTAATCCTGTTACCAGTGGCTGC
TGCCAGTGGCGATAAGTCGTGTCTTACCGGGTTGGACTCAAGACGATAGTTACCGGATAAGGCGCAGCGG
TCGGGCTGAACGGGGGGTTCGTGCACACAGCCCAGCTTGGAGCGAACGACCTACACCGAACTGAGATACC
TACAGCGTGAGCTATGAGAAAGCGCCACGCTTCCCGAAGGGAGAAAGGCGGACAGGTATCCGGTAAGCGG
CAGGGTCGGAACAGGAGAGCGCACGAGGGAGCTTCCAGGGGGAAACGCCTGGTATCTTTATAGTCCTGTC
GGGTTTCGCCACCTCTGACTTGAGCGTCGATTTTTGTGATGCTCGTCAGGGGGGCGGAGCCTATGGAAAA
ACGCCAGCAACGCGGCCTTTTTACGGTTCCTGGCCTTTTGCTGGCCTTTTGCTCACATGTTCTTTCCTGC
GTTATCCCCTGATTCTGTGGATAACCGTATTACCGCCTTTGAGTGAGCTGATACCGCTCGCCGCAGCCGA
ACGACCGAGCGCAGCGAGTCAGTGAGCGAGGAAGCGGAAGAGCGCCCAATACGCAAACCGCCTCTCCCCG
CGCGTTGGCCGATTCATTAATGCAGCTGGCACGACAGGTTTCCCGACTGGAAAGCGGGCAGTGAGCGCAA
CGCAATTAATGTGAGTTAGCTCACTCATTAGGCACCCCAGGCTTTACACTTTATGCTTCCGGCTCGTATG
TTGTGTGGAATTGTGAGCGGATAACAATTTCACACAGGAAACAGCTATGACCATGATTACGCCAAGCGCG
CAATTAACCCTCACTAAAGGGAACAAAAGCTGGAGCTGCAAGCTTAATGTAGTCTTATGCAATACTCTTG
TAGTCTTGCAACATGGTAACGATGAGTTAGCAACATGCCTTACAAGGAGAGAAAAAGCACCGTGCATGGC
GATTGGTGGAAGTAAGGTGGTACGATCGTGCCTTATTAGGAAGGCAACAGACGGGTCTGACATGGATTGG
ACGAACCACTGAATTGCCGCATTGCAGAGATATTGTATTTAAGTGCCTAGCTCGATACATAAACGGGTCT
CTCTGGTTAGACCAGATCTGAGCCTGGGAGCTCTCTGGCTAACTAGGGAACCCACTGCTTAAGCCTCAAT
AAAGCTTGCCTTGAGTGCTTCAAGTAGTGTGTGCCCGTCTGTTGTGTGACTCTGGTAACTAGAGATCCCT
CAGACCCTTTTAGTCAGTGTGGAAAATCTCTAGCAGTGGCGCCCGAACAGGGACTTGAAAGCGAAAGGGA
AACCAGAGGAGCTCTCTCGACGCAGGACTCGGCTTGCTGAAGCGCGCACGGCAAGAGGCGAGGGGCGGCG
ACTGGTGAGTACGCCAAAAATTTTGACTAGCGGAGGCTAGAAGGAGAGAGATGGGTGCGAGAGCGTCAGT
ATTAAGCGGGGGAGAATTAGATCGCGATGGGAAAAAATTCGGTTAAGGCCAGGGGGAAAGAAAAAATATA
AATTAAAACATATAGTATGGGCAAGCAGGGAGCTAGAACGATTCGCAGTTAATCCTGGCCTGTTAGAAAC
ATCAGAAGGCTGTAGACAAATACTGGGACAGCTACAACCATCCCTTCAGACAGGATCAGAAGAACTTAGA
TCATTATATAATACAGTAGCAACCCTCTATTGTGTGCATCAAAGGATAGAGATAAAAGACACCAAGGAAG
CTTTAGACAAGATAGAGGAAGAGCAAAACAAAAGTAAGACCACCGCACAGCAAGCGGCCGCTGATCTTCA
GACCTGGAGGAGGAGATATGAGGGACAATTGGAGAAGTGAATTATATAAATATAAAGTAGTAAAAATTGA
ACCATTAGGAGTAGCACCCACCAAGGCAAAGAGAAGAGTGGTGCAGAGAGAAAAAAGAGCAGTGGGAATA
GGAGCTTTGTTCCTTGGGTTCTTGGGAGCAGCAGGAAGCACTATGGGCGCAGCGTCAATGACGCTGACGG
TACAGGCCAGACAATTATTGTCTGGTATAGTGCAGCAGCAGAACAATTTGCTGAGGGCTATTGAGGCGCA
ACAGCATCTGTTGCAACTCACAGTCTGGGGCATCAAGCAGCTCCAGGCAAGAATCCTGGCTGTGGAAAGA
TACCTAAAGGATCAACAGCTCCTGGGGATTTGGGGTTGCTCTGGAAAACTCATTTGCACCACTGCTGTGC
CTTGGAATGCTAGTTGGAGTAATAAATCTCTGGAACAGATTTGGAATCACACGACCTGGATGGAGTGGGA
CAGAGAAATTAACAATTACACAAGCTTAATACACTCCTTAATTGAAGAATCGCAAAACCAGCAAGAAAAG
AATGAACAAGAATTATTGGAATTAGATAAATGGGCAAGTTTGTGGAATTGGTTTAACATAACAAATTGGC
TGTGGTATATAAAATTATTCATAATGATAGTAGGAGGCTTGGTAGGTTTAAGAATAGTTTTTGCTGTACT
TTCTATAGTGAATAGAGTTAGGCAGGGATATTCACCATTATCGTTTCAGACCCACCTCCCAACCCCGAGG
GGACCCGACAGGCCCGAAGGAATAGAAGAAGAAGGTGGAGAGAGAGACAGAGACAGATCCATTCGATTAG
TGAACGGATCTCGACGGTATCGATCACGAGACTAGTATCGAGCGGCCGCCCCCTTCACCGAGGGCCTATT
TCCCATGATTCCTTCATATTTGCATATACGATACAAGGCTGTTAGAGAGATAATTGGAATTAATTTGACT
GTAAACACAAAGATATTAGTACAAAATACGTGACGTAGAAAGTAATAATTTCTTGGGTAGTTTGCAGTTT
TAAAATTATGTTTTAAAATGGACTATCATATGCTTACCGTAACTTGAAAGTATTTCGATTTCTTGGCTTT
ATATATCTTGTGGAAAGGACGAAACACCGGGTCTTCGAGAAGACCTGTTTTAGAGCTAGAAATAGCAAGT
TAAAATAAGGCTAGTCCGTTATCAACTTGAAAAAGTGGCACCGAGTCGGTGCTTTTTTTAATTCTCGACC
TCGAGACAAATGGCAGTATTCATCCACAATTTTAAAAGAAAAGGGGGGATTGGGGGGTACAGTGCAGGGG
AAAGAATAGTAGACATAATAGCAACAGACATACAAACTAAAGAATTACAAAAACAAATTACAAAAATTCA
AAATTTTCGGGTTTATTACAGGGACAGCAGAGATCCACTTTGGCCGCGGCTCGAGGCGATAAGCTTTGCA
AAGATGGATAAAGTTTTAAACAGAGAGGAATCTTTGCAGCTAATGGACCTTCTAGGTCTTGAAAGGAGTG
GGAATTGGCTCCGGTGCCCGTCAGTGGGCAGAGCGCACATCGCCCACAGTCCCCGAGAAGTTGGGGGGAG
GGGTCGGCAATTGAACCGGTGCCTAGAGAAGGTGGCGCGGGGTAAACTGGGAAAGTGATGTCGTGTACTG
GCTCCGCCTTTTTCCCGAGGGTGGGGGAGAACCGTATATAAGTGCAGTAGTCGCCGTGAACGTTCTTTTT
CGCAACGGGTTTGCCGCCAGAACACAGGTAAGTGCCGTGTGTGGTTCCCGCGGGCCTGGCCTCTTTACGG
GTTATGGCCCTTGCGTGCCTTGAATTACTTCCACCTGGCTGCAGTACGTGATTCTTGATCCCGAGCTTCG
GGTTGGAAGTGGGTGGGAGAGTTCGAGGCCTTGCGCTTAAGGAGCCCCTTCGCCTCGTGCTTGAGTTGAG
GCCTGGCCTGGGCGCTGGGGCCGCCGCGTGCGAATCTGGTGGCACCTTCGCGCCTGTCTCGCTGCTTTCG
ATAAGTCTCTAGCCATTTAAAATTTTTGATGACCTGCTGCGACGCTTTTTTTCTGGCAAGATAGTCTTGT
AAATGCGGGCCAAGATCTGCACACTGGTATTTCGGTTTTTGGGGCCGCGGGCGGCGACGGGGCCCGTGCG
TCCCAGCGCACATGTTCGGCGAGGCGGGGCCTGCGAGCGCGGCCACCGAGAATCGGACGGGGGTAGTCTC
AAGCTGGCCGGCCTGCTCTGGTGCCTGGCCTCGCGCCGCCGTGTATCGCCCCGCCCTGGGCGGCAAGGCT
GGCCCGGTCGGCACCAGTTGCGTGAGCGGAAAGATGGCCGCTTCCCGGCCCTGCTGCAGGGAGCTCAAAA
TGGAGGACGCGGCGCTCGGGAGAGCGGGCGGGTGAGTCACCCACACAAAGGAAAAGGGCCTTTCCGTCCT
CAGCCGTCGCTTCATGTGACTCCACGGAGTACCGGGCGCCGTCCAGGCACCTCGATTAGTTCTCGAGCTT
TTGGAGTACGTCGTCTTTAGGTTGGGGGGAGGGGTTTTATGCGATGGAGTTTCCCCACACTGAGTGGGTG
GAGACTGAAGTTAGGCCAGCTTGGCACTTGATGTAATTCTCCTTGGAATTTGCCCTTTTTGAGTTTGGAT
CTTGGTTCATTCTCAAGCCTCAGACAGTGGTTCAAAGTTTTTTTCTTCCATTTCAGGTGTCGTGAGGAAT
TCTGCAGTCGATCGACGGTACCGCGGGCCCGGGATCCACGGTCGCCACCATGGGCGACACCTATCGGTAC
ATTGGAGGAGGCGGGGGAGGGAGCGGCTTCGCCAACGAGCTGGGCCCCAGGCTGATGGGCAAGTGCGGAG
GAGGCGGGGGAGGGTATACAGATATCGAAATGAATAGACTCGGAAAGGGCATGCTGATGGTGAGCAAGGG
CGAGGAGGATAACATGGCCATCATCAAGGAGTTCATGCGCTTCAAGGTGCACATGGAGGGCTCCGTGAAC
GGCCACGAGTTCGAGATCGAGGGCGAGGGCGAGGGCCGCCCCTACGAGGGCACCCAGACCGCCAAGCTGA
AGGTGACCAAGGGTGGCCCCCTGCCCTTCGCCTGGGACATCCTGTCCCCTCAGTTCATGTACGGCTCCAA
GGCCTACGTGAAGCACCCCGCCGACATCCCCGACTACTTGAAGCTGTCCTTCCCCGAGGGCTTCAAGTGG
GAGCGCGTGATGAACTTCGAGGACGGCGGCGTGGTGACCGTGACCCAGGACTCCTCCCTGCAGGACGGCG
AGTTCATCTACAAGGTGAAGCTGCGCGGCACCAACTTCCCCTCCGACGGCCCCGTAATGCAGAAGAAGAC
CATGGGCTGGGAGGCCTCCTCCGAGCGGATGTACCCCGAGGACGGCGCCCTGAAGGGCGAGATCAAGCAG
AGGCTGAAGCTGAAGGACGGCGGCCACTACGACGCTGAGGTCAAGACCACCTACAAGGCCAAGAAGCCCG
TGCAGCTGCCCGGCGCCTACAACGTCAACATCAAGTTGGACATCACCTCCCACAACGAGGACTACACCAT
CGTGGAACAGTACGAACGCGCCGAGGGCCGCCACTCCACCGGCGGCATGGACGAGCTGTACAAGAAACGG
CCAGCCGAGGATATGGAGGAAGAACAAGCCTTTAAACGATCTCGATAAAGCGGCCGCGTCGACAATCAAC
CTCTGGATTACAAAATTTGTGAAAGATTGACTGGTATTCTTAACTATGTTGCTCCTTTTACGCTATGTGG
ATACGCTGCTTTAATGCCTTTGTATCATGCTATTGCTTCCCGTATGGCTTTCATTTTCTCCTCCTTGTAT
AAATCCTGGTTGCTGTCTCTTTATGAGGAGTTGTGGCCCGTTGTCAGGCAACGTGGCGTGGTGTGCACTG
TGTTTGCTGACGCAACCCCCACTGGTTGGGGCATTGCCACCACCTGTCAGCTCCTTTCCGGGACTTTCGC
TTTCCCCCTCCCTATTGCCACGGCGGAACTCATCGCCGCCTGCCTTGCCCGCTGCTGGACAGGGGCTCGG
CTGTTGGGCACTGACAATTCCGTGGTGTTGTCGGGGAAGCTGACGTCCTTTCCATGGCTGCTCGCCTGTG
TTGCCACCTGGATTCTGCGCGGGACGTCCTTCTGCTACGTCCCTTCGGCCCTCAATCCAGCGGACCTTCC
TTCCCGCGGCCTGCTGCCGGCTCTGCGGCCTCTTCCGCATCTTCGCCTTCGCCCTCAGACGAGTCGGATC
TCCCTTTGGGCCGCCTCCCCGCCTGGGTACCTTTAAGACCAATGACTTACAAGGCAGCTGTAGATCTTAG
CCACTTTTTAAAAGAAAAGGGGGGACTGGAAGGGCTAATTCACTCCCAACGAAGATAAGATCTGCTTTTT
GCTTGTACTGGGTCTCTCTGGTTAGACCAGATCTGAGCCTGGGAGCTCTCTGGCTAACTAGGGAACCCAC
TGCTTAAGCCTCAATAAAGCTTGCCTTGAGTGCTTCAAGTAGTGTGTGCCCGTCTGTTGTGTGACTCTGG
TAACTAGAGATCCCTCAGACCCTTTTAGTCAGTGTGGAAAATCTCTAGCAGTAGTAGTTCATGTCATCTT
ATTATTCAGTATTTATAACTTGCAAAGAAATGAATATCAGAGAGTGAGAGGAACTTGTTTATTGCAGCTT
ATAATGGTTACAAATAAAGCAATAGCATCACAAATTTCACAAATAAAGCATTTTTTTCACTGCATTCTAG
TTGTGGTTTGTCCAAACTCATCAATGTATCTTATCATGTCTGGCTCTAGCTATCCCGCCCCTAACTCCGC
CCATCCCGCCCCTAACTCCGCCCAGTTCCGCCCATTCTCCGCCCCATGGCTGACTAATTTTTTTTATTTA
TGCAGAGGCCGAGGCCGCCTCGGCCTCTGAGCTATTCCAGAAGTAGTGAGGAGGCTTTTTTGGAGGCCTA
GGGACGTACCCAATTCGCCCTATAGTGAGTCGTATTACGCGCGCTCACTGGCCGTCGTTTTACAACGTCG
TGACTGGGAAAACCCTGGCGTTACCCAACTTAATCGCCTTGCAGCACATCCCCCTTTCGCCAGCTGGCGT
AATAGCGAAGAGGCCCGCACCGATCGCCCTTCCCAACAGTTGCGCAGCCTGAATGGCGAATGGG
[124 nt withheld, positions 8395-8518]
C
[91 nt withheld, positions 8520-8610]
A
[49 nt withheld, positions 8612-8660]
CCTTTGACGTTGGAGTCCACGTTCTTT
[37 nt withheld, positions 8688-8724]
ACCCTATCTCGGTCTATTCTTTTGATTTATAAGGGATTTTGCCGATTTCGGCCTATT
